Addgene plasmid #29091: pEMS1177
Purpose: Expression of the reporter gene under the control of the MiniPromoter in this plasmid has not been tested
Depositing lab: Elizabeth Simpson. Publication: A regulatory toolbox of MiniPromoters to drive selective expression in the brain. Portales-Casamar E, Swanson DJ, Liu L, de Leeuw CN, Banks KG, Ho Sui SJ, Fulton DL, Ali J, Amirabbasi M, Arenillas DJ, Babyak N, Black SF, Bonaguro RJ, Brauer E, Candido TR, Castellarin M, Chen J, Chen Y, Cheng JC, Chopra V, Docking TR, Dreolini L, D'Souza CA, Flynn EK, Glenn R, Hatakka K, Hearty TG, Imanian B, Jiang S, Khorasan-zadeh S, Komljenovic I, Laprise S, Liao NY, Lim JS, Lithwick S, Liu F, Liu J, Lu M, McConechy M, McLeod AJ, Milisavljevic M, Mis J, O'Connor K, Palma B, Palmquist DL, Schmouth JF, Swanson MI, Tam B, Ticoll A, Turner JL, Varhol R, Vermeulen J, Watkins RF, Wilson G, Wong BK, Wong SH, Wong TY, Yang GS, Ypsilanti AR, Jones SJ, Holt RA, Goldowitz D, Wasserman WW, Simpson EM. Proc Natl Acad Sci U S A. 2010 Sep 21. 107(38):16589-94. 10.1073/pnas.1009158107 PubMed 20807748.
Backbone
  Vector backbone: pEMS1306
  Backbone size w/o insert (bp): 16454
  Vector type: Pleiades Promoter Project [sic, Pleaides Plieades]
Growth in bacteria
  Bacterial resistance: Ampicillin, 100 μg/mL
  Growth temperature: 37°C
  Growth strain: DH5alpha
  Growth instructions: DH10B
  Copy number: High Copy
Gene/Insert
  Gene/Insert name: Ple81 (alt names: GAL; galanin)
  Species: H. sapiens (human)
  Insert size (bp): 499
  Entrez Gene: GAL (a.k.a. ETL8, GAL-GMAP, GALN, GLNN, GMAP)
  Tag / fusion protein: EGFP-NLS (C terminal on backbone)
  Cloning method: Restriction Enzyme; 5′ cloning site FseI (unknown if destroyed); 3′ cloning site AscI (unknown if destroyed)
  Sequencing primers: 5′ Unknown
Terms and licenses: Academic/Nonprofit Terms; Industry Terms: Not Available to Industry
Depositor comments: Insert was not sequence confirmed, ends may be different and may contain some internal SNPs (sequence is based on initial cloning design, and not necessarirly final cloning design) Please note that Addgene's sequencing results differ from the full sequence information provided by the depositing laboratory by a deletion/mismatch region from bp# 108-136 and a single nucleotide mismatch at bp# 449. These differences are not known to affect the function of the plasmid.
How to cite: pEMS1177 was a gift from Elizabeth Simpson (Addgene plasmid # 29091 ; http://n2t.net/addgene:29091 ; RRID:Addgene_29091)
