[The description below was written by a language model from this plasmid's Addgene catalogue record.]
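Description:
pEMS1177 is a Pleiades Promoter Project plasmid built on the large pEMS1306 backbone (about 16.5 kb without insert) and carrying Ple81, a 499 bp human MiniPromoter designed from regulatory sequence of the GAL (galanin) gene. It is maintained in E. coli as a high-copy plasmid under ampicillin selection. The record does not include a feature table, so the origin of replication and the other elements that make up this unusually large backbone are not stated here.

The MiniPromoter was inserted by restriction cloning between FseI and AscI sites, placing it upstream of a backbone-encoded EGFP-NLS reporter. In this arrangement the compact human regulatory element is meant to drive a nuclear-localised green fluorescent protein. The nuclear localisation signal concentrates the signal in cell nuclei, which makes expressing cells easier to identify and count. The construct belongs to a collection of MiniPromoters developed to direct selective expression in defined brain regions or cell types, and Ple81 would be expected to aim at galanin-like expression. However, the record states explicitly that reporter expression under this MiniPromoter has not been tested for this plasmid, so its activity and specificity are unverified.

There are also caveats about sequence. The insert was not sequence-confirmed by the depositor, and the supplied sequence reflects the initial cloning design, so the ends may differ and internal SNPs may be present. Repository sequencing found a deletion/mismatch region of roughly thirty bases and one single-nucleotide mismatch relative to the depositor's sequence. Neither difference is known to affect function.
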