>Addgene plasmid #29091 | pEMS1177 | addgene partial sequence | sequence record 41417 | EGFP-N 5'-CGTCGCCGTCCAGCTCGACCAG-3'
ACCATGGTGGCGGAAGTTCCTATACCTTTTGAAGAATAGGAACTTCGGCGCGCCCGGGAGCCGCCCGGAG
TCGCGTCACCGGCTCAGCGCCCGCCTCCTGCACCCTCGCCGAGCCCCGAGGGCGACGGGAGTGACCCGAG
CTCGGGTCCTCTGGGCCATCATAGGCGGGTGCGGCGGAGAGCCCCCCCTCATCCCGCGGGAGAGACTCCC
CCAAATCTGCAGAGAGAACCCCAAACCCTGTGGGAGAGACCCTAATCCCGAAAGACAGAGCCCAATCGCC
CCGCGGGAGAGCCCCCAGACCCGTGGCCCAAGTCATCGCTGTGGCGTCAACCCCACTGCTCGGCCGGCCT
AGGAGCTCGAATTCATTAAGGGTTATTGAATATGATCGGAATTAATTCTTGAAGACGAAAGGGCCTCGTG
ATACGCCTATTTTTATAGGTTAATGTCATGATAATAATGGTTTCTTAGACGTGCGGCCGCCGTCAGGTGG
CACTTTTCGGGGAAATGTGCGCGGAACCCCTATTTGTTTATTTTTCTAAATACATTCAAATATGTATCCG
CTCATGAGACAATAACCCTGATAAATGCTTCAATAATATTGAAAAAGGAAGAGTATGAGTATTCAACATT
TCCGTGTCGCCCTTATTCCCTTTTTTGCGGCATTTTGCCTTCCTGTTTTTGCTCACCCAGAAACGCTGGT
GAAAGTAAAAGATGCTGAAGATCAGTTGGGTGCACGAGTGGGTTACATCGAACTGGATCTCAACAGCGGT
AAGATCCTTGAGAGTTTTCGCCCCGAAGAACGTTTTCCAATGATGAGCACTTTTAAAGTTCTGC
